>Addgene plasmid #210845 | pCAG-GST-ATG13 (460-517)-L476/L479D | addgene full sequence | sequence record 417186 | Addgene NGS Result
GTCGACATTGATTATTGACTAGTTATTAATAGTAATCAATTACGGGGTCATTAGTTCATAGCCCATATAT
GGAGTTCCGCGTTACATAACTTACGGTAAATGGCCCGCCTGGCTGACCGCCCAACGACCCCCGCCCATTG
ACGTCAATAATGACGTATGTTCCCATAGTAACGCCAATAGGGACTTTCCATTGACGTCAATGGGTGGAGT
ATTTACGGTAAACTGCCCACTTGGCAGTACATCAAGTGTATCATATGCCAAGTACGCCCCCTATTGACGT
CAATGACGGTAAATGGCCCGCCTGGCATTATGCCCAGTACATGACCTTATGGGACTTTCCTACTTGGCAG
TACATCTACGTATTAGTCATCGCTATTACCATGGTCGAGGTGAGCCCCACGTTCTGCTTCACTCTCCCCA
TCTCCCCCCCCTCCCCACCCCCAATTTTGTATTTATTTATTTTTTAATTATTTTGTGCAGCGATGGGGGC
GGGGGGGGGGGGGGGCGCGCGGCGGGGGGGGCGGGGGGGGGCGGGGGGCGGGGCGGGGCGAGGCGGAGAG
GTGCGGCGGCAGCCAATCAGAGCGGCGCGCTCCGAAAGTTTCCTTTTATGGCGAGGCGGCGGCGGCGGCG
GCCCTATAAAAAGCGAAGCGCGCGGCGGGCGGGAGTCGCTGCGCGCTGCCTTCGCCCCGTGCCCCGCTCC
GCCGCCGCCTCGCGCCGCCCGCCCCGGCTCTGACTGACCGCGTTACTCCCACAGGTGAGCGGGCGGGACG
GCCCTTCTCCTCCGGGCTGTAATTAGCGCTTGGTTTAATGACGGCTTGTTTCTTTTCTGTGGCTGCGTGA
AAGCCTTGAGGGGCTCCGGGAGGGCCCTTTGTGCGGGGGGAGCGGCTCGGGGGGTGCGTGCGTGTGTGTG
TGCGTGGGGAGCGCCGCGTGCGGCTCCGCGCTGCCCGGCGGCTGTGAGCGCTGCGGGCGCGGCGCGGGGC
TTTGTGCGCTCCGCAGTGTGCGCGAGGGGAGCGCGGCCGGGGGCGGTGCCCCGCGGTGCGGGGGGGGCTG
CGAGGGGAACAAAGGCTGCGTGCGGGGTGTGTGCGTGGGGGGGTGAGCAGGGGGTGTGGGCGCGTCGGTC
GGGCTGCAACCCCCCCTGCACCCCCCTCCCCGAGTTGCTGAGCACGGCCCGGCTTCGGGTGCGGGGCTCC
GTACGGGGCGTGGCGCGGGGCTCGCCGTGCCGGGCGGGGGGTGGCGGCAGGTGGGGGTGCCGGGCGGGGC
GGGGCCGCCTCGGGCCGGGGAGGGCTCGGGGGAGGGGCGCGGCGGCCCCCGGAGCGCCGGCGGCTGTCGA
GGCGCGGCGAGCCGCAGCCATTGCCTTTTATGGTAATCGTGCGAGAGGGCGCAGGGACTTCCTTTGTCCC
AAATCTGTGCGGAGCCGAAATCTGGGAGGCGCCGCCGCACCCCCTCTAGCGGGCGCGGGGCGAAGCGGTG
CGGCGCCGGCAGGAAGGAAATGGGCGGGGAGGGCCTTCGTGCGTCGCCGCGCCGCCGTCCCCTTCTCCCT
CTCCAGCCTCGGGGCTGTCCGCGGGGGGACGGCTGCCTTCGGGGGGGACGGGGCAGGGCGGGGTTCGGCT
TCTGGCGTGTGACCGGCGGCTCTAGAGCCTCTGCTAACCATGTTCATGCCTTCTTCTTTTTCCTACAGCT
CCTGGGCAACGTGCTGGTTATTGTGCTGTCTCATCATTTTGGCAAAGAATTCCTCGATCGACGGTATCGA
TAGCCACCATGGCATCCCCTATACTAGGTTATTGGAAAATTAAGGGCCTTGTGCAACCCACTCGACTTCT
TTTGGAATATCTTGAAGAAAAATATGAAGAGCATTTGTATGAGCGCGATGAAGGTGATAAATGGCGAAAC
AAAAAGTTTGAATTGGGTTTGGAGTTTCCCAATCTTCCTTATTATATTGATGGTGATGTTAAATTAACAC
AGTCTATGGCCATCATACGTTATATAGCTGACAAGCACAACATGTTGGGTGGTTGTCCAAAAGAGCGTGC
AGAGATTTCAATGCTTGAAGGAGCGGTTTTGGATATTAGATACGGTGTTTCGAGAATTGCATATAGTAAA
GACTTTGAAACTCTCAAAGTTGATTTTCTTAGCAAGCTACCTGAAATGCTGAAAATGTTCGAAGATCGTT
TATGTCATAAAACATATTTAAATGGTGATCATGTAACCCATCCTGACTTCATGTTGTATGACGCTCTTGA
TGTTGTTTTATACATGGACCCAATGTGCCTGGATGCGTTCCCAAAATTAGTTTGTTTTAAAAAACGTATT
GAAGCTATCCCACAAATTGATAAGTACTTGAAATCCAGCAAGTATATAGCATGGCCTTTGCAGGGCTGGC
AAGCCACGTTTGGTGGTGGCGACCATCCTCCAAAATCGGATGATTACGATATCCCAACGACCGAAAACCT
GTATTTTCAGGGTGGTACCCCTATGGATCTGGGAACCTTCTACAGGGAGTTTCAGAATCCCCCTCAGGAC
AGTAGCGATAGCATTGACATCGGTGCCCAGTCCATGGCTGAGGACCTCGATTCTCTGCCTGAAAAACTGG
CTGTGCACGAGAAGAACGTCAGAGAATTCGACGCATTTGTGGAGACCCTGCAGTGACTCGAGGAATTCAC
TCCTCAGGTGCAGGCTGCCTATCAGAAGGTGGTGGCTGGTGTGGCCAATGCCCTGGCTCACAAATACCAC
TGAGATCTTTTTCCCTCTGCCAAAAATTATGGGGACATCATGAAGCCCCTTGAGCATCTGACTTCTGGCT
AATAAAGGAAATTTATTTTCATTGCAATAGTGTGTTGGAATTTTTTGTGTCTCTCACTCGGAAGGACATA
TGGGAGGGCAAATCATTTAAAACATCAGAATGAGTATTTGGTTTAGAGTTTGGCAACATATGCCCATATG
CTGGCTGCCATGAACAAAGGTTGGCTATAAAGAGGTCATCAGTATATGAAACAGCCCCCTGCTGTCCATT
CCTTATTCCATAGAAAAGCCTTGACTTGAGGTTAGATTTTTTTTATATTTTGTTTTGTGTTATTTTTTTC
TTTAACATCCCTAAAATTTTCCTTACATGTTTTACTAGCCAGATTTTTCCTCCTCTCCTGACTACTCCCA
GTCATAGCTGTCCCTCTTCTCTTATGGAGATCCCTCGACCTGCAGCCCAAGCTTGGCGTAATCATGGTCA
TAGCTGTTTCCTGTGTGAAATTGTTATCCGCTCACAATTCCACACAACATACGAGCCGGAAGCATAAAGT
GTAAAGCCTGGGGTGCCTAATGAGTGAGCTAACTCACATTAATTGCGTTGCGCTCACTGCCCGCTTTCCA
GTCGGGAAACCTGTCGTGCCAGCGGATCCGCATCTCAATTAGTCAGCAACCATAGTCCCGCCCCTAACTC
CGCCCATCCCGCCCCTAACTCCGCCCAGTTCCGCCCATTCTCCGCCCCATGGCTGACTAATTTTTTTTAT
TTATGCAGAGGCCGAGGCCGCCTCGGCCTCTGAGCTATTCCAGAAGTAGTGAGGAGGCTTTTTTGGAGGC
CTAGGCTTTTGCAAAAAGCTAACTTGTTTATTGCAGCTTATAATGGTTACAAATAAAGCAATAGCATCAC
AAATTTCACAAATAAAGCATTTTTTTCACTGCATTCTAGTTGTGGTTTGTCCAAACTCATCAATGTATCT
TATCATGTCTGGATCCGCTGCATTAATGAATCGGCCAACGCGCGGGGAGAGGCGGTTTGCGTATTGGGCG
CTCTTCCGCTTCCTCGCTCACTGACTCGCTGCGCTCGGTCGTTCGGCTGCGGCGAGCGGTATCAGCTCAC
TCAAAGGCGGTAATACGGTTATCCACAGAATCAGGGGATAACGCAGGAAAGAACATGTGAGCAAAAGGCC
AGCAAAAGGCCAGGAACCGTAAAAAGGCCGCGTTGCTGGCGTTTTTCCATAGGCTCCGCCCCCCTGACGA
GCATCACAAAAATCGACGCTCAAGTCAGAGGTGGCGAAACCCGACAGGACTATAAAGATACCAGGCGTTT
CCCCCTGGAAGCTCCCTCGTGCGCTCTCCTGTTCCGACCCTGCCGCTTACCGGATACCTGTCCGCCTTTC
TCCCTTCGGGAAGCGTGGCGCTTTCTCATAGCTCACGCTGTAGGTATCTCAGTTCGGTGTAGGTCGTTCG
CTCCAAGCTGGGCTGTGTGCACGAACCCCCCGTTCAGCCCGACCGCTGCGCCTTATCCGGTAACTATCGT
CTTGAGTCCAACCCGGTAAGACACGACTTATCGCCACTGGCAGCAGCCACTGGTAACAGGATTAGCAGAG
CGAGGTATGTAGGCGGTGCTACAGAGTTCTTGAAGTGGTGGCCTAACTACGGCTACACTAGAAGAACAGT
ATTTGGTATCTGCGCTCTGCTGAAGCCAGTTACCTTCGGAAAAAGAGTTGGTAGCTCTTGATCCGGCAAA
CAAACCACCGCTGGTAGCGGTGGTTTTTTTGTTTGCAAGCAGCAGATTACGCGCAGAAAAAAAGGATCTC
AAGAAGATCCTTTGATCTTTTCTACGGGGTCTGACGCTCAGTGGAACGAAAACTCACGTTAAGGGATTTT
GGTCATGAGATTATCAAAAAGGATCTTCACCTAGATCCTTTTAAATTAAAAATGAAGTTTTAAATCAATC
TAAAGTATATATGAGTAAACTTGGTCTGACAGTTACCAATGCTTAATCAGTGAGGCACCTATCTCAGCGA
TCTGTCTATTTCGTTCATCCATAGTTGCCTGACTCCCCGTCGTGTAGATAACTACGATACGGGAGGGCTT
ACCATCTGGCCCCAGTGCTGCAATGATACCGCGAGACCCACGCTCACCGGCTCCAGATTTATCAGCAATA
AACCAGCCAGCCGGAAGGGCCGAGCGCAGAAGTGGTCCTGCAACTTTATCCGCCTCCATCCAGTCTATTA
ATTGTTGCCGGGAAGCTAGAGTAAGTAGTTCGCCAGTTAATAGTTTGCGCAACGTTGTTGCCATTGCTAC
AGGCATCGTGGTGTCACGCTCGTCGTTTGGTATGGCTTCATTCAGCTCCGGTTCCCAACGATCAAGGCGA
GTTACATGATCCCCCATGTTGTGCAAAAAAGCGGTTAGCTCCTTCGGTCCTCCGATCGTTGTCAGAAGTA
AGTTGGCCGCAGTGTTATCACTCATGGTTATGGCAGCACTGCATAATTCTCTTACTGTCATGCCATCCGT
AAGATGCTTTTCTGTGACTGGTGAGTACTCAACCAAGTCATTCTGAGAATAGTGTATGCGGCGACCGAGT
TGCTCTTGCCCGGCGTCAATACGGGATAATACCGCGCCACATAGCAGAACTTTAAAAGTGCTCATCATTG
GAAAACGTTCTTCGGGGCGAAAACTCTCAAGGATCTTACCGCTGTTGAGATCCAGTTCGATGTAACCCAC
TCGTGCACCCAACTGATCTTCAGCATCTTTTACTTTCACCAGCGTTTCTGGGTGAGCAAAAACAGGAAGG
CAAAATGCCGCAAAAAAGGGAATAAGGGCGACACGGAAATGTTGAATACTCATACTCTTCCTTTTTCAAT
ATTATTGAAGCATTTATCAGGGTTATTGTCTCATGAGCGGATACATATTTGAATGTATTTAGAAAAATAA
ACAAATAGGGGTTCCGCGCACATTTCCCCGAAAAGTGCCACCTGG
Features (pLannotate 1.2.2; 20 found; start..end, strand, type, name):
      4..383     +  enhancer       CMV enhancer: human cytomegalovirus immediate early enhancer
    385..661     +  promoter       chicken β-actin promoter: No description available
    662..1678    +  intron         chimeric intron: chimera between introns from chicken β-actin and rabbit β-globin
   1676..1732    +  CDS            HBB (fragment): HBB_LEPEU - Experimental evidence at protein level: Swiss-Prot protein existence level 1. Involved in oxygen transport from the lung to the various peripheral tissues. From Lepus europaeus (European hare).
   1765..2416    +  CDS            GST (fragment): glutathione S-transferase from Schistosoma japonicum
   2443..2462    +  CDS            TEV site (fragment): tobacco etch virus (TEV) protease recognition and cleavage site
   2470..2643    +  CDS            ATG13 (fragment): ATG13_HUMAN - Also known as KIAA0652. Experimental evidence at protein level: Swiss-Prot protein existence level 1. Autophagy factor required for autophagosome formation and mitophagy. Target of the TOR kinase signaling pathway that regulates autophagy through the control of the phosphorylation status of ATG13 and ULK1, and the regulation of the ATG13-ULK1-RB1CC1 complex. Through its regulation of ULK1 activity, plays a role in the regulation of the kinase activity of mTORC1 and cell proliferation. From Homo sapiens (Human).
   2653..2730    +  CDS            HBB (fragment): HBB_PONPY - Experimental evidence at transcript level: Swiss-Prot protein existence level 2. Involved in oxygen transport from the lung to the various peripheral tissues. From Pongo pygmaeus (Bornean orangutan).
   2801..2856    +  polyA_signal   β-globin poly(A) signal: rabbit β-globin polyadenylation signal (Gil and Proudfoot, 1987)
   3241..3257    -  protein_bind   lac operator: The lac repressor binds to the lac operator to inhibit transcription in E. coli. This inhibition can be relieved by adding lactose or isopropyl-β-D-thiogalactopyranoside (IPTG). lac repressor encoded by lacI
   3265..3295    -  promoter       lac promoter: promoter for the E. coli lac operon
   3310..3331    -  protein_bind   CAP binding site: CAP binding activates transcription in the presence of cAMP. E. coli catabolite activator protein
   3344..3383    -  CDS            lacI (fragment): lac repressor; lacI; The lac repressor binds to the lac operator to inhibit transcription in E. coli. This inhibition can be relieved by adding lactose or isopropyl-β-D-thiogalactopyranoside (IPTG).
   3390..3412    +  promoter       SV40 promoter (fragment): SV40 enhancer and early promoter
   3436..3571    +  rep_origin     SV40 ori: SV40 origin of replication
   3591..3725    +  polyA_signal   SV40 poly(A) signal: SV40 polyadenylation signal
   3727..3781    -  CDS            lacI (fragment): lac repressor; lacI; The lac repressor binds to the lac operator to inhibit transcription in E. coli. This inhibition can be relieved by adding lactose or isopropyl-β-D-thiogalactopyranoside (IPTG).
   3964..4552    -  rep_origin     ori: high-copy-number ColE1/pMB1/pBR322/pUC origin of replication
   4723..5583    -  CDS            AmpR: β-lactamase; bla; confers resistance to ampicillin, carbenicillin, and related antibiotics
   5584..5688    -  promoter       AmpR promoter: bla
