[The description below was written by a language model from this plasmid's Addgene catalogue record and pLannotate feature annotations shown in this document.]
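Description:
pCAG-GST-ATG13 (460-517)-L476/L479D is a 5.7 kb mammalian expression plasmid built on the pCAG backbone. It is maintained in E. coli through a high-copy ColE1/pUC-type origin and selected with ampicillin via the β-lactamase gene and its native promoter. The backbone also carries remnants of a lac promoter/operator region and short lacI fragments, which are cloning-vector leftovers rather than functional parts. An SV40 origin of replication is present as well, which can support episomal amplification in cells expressing SV40 large T antigen. No mammalian selection marker is annotated, so the plasmid appears suited to transient transfection.

Expression is driven by the composite CAG promoter: the human CMV immediate-early enhancer, the chicken β-actin promoter, and a chimeric chicken β-actin/rabbit β-globin intron, a combination that gives strong constitutive transcription in many mammalian cell types. The short HBB fragments annotated on either side of the insert are most likely β-globin-derived vector sequence rather than part of the intended protein, and transcripts terminate at the rabbit β-globin polyadenylation signal. The open reading frame encodes Schistosoma japonicum glutathione S-transferase at the N-terminus, followed by a TEV protease cleavage site and then residues 460–517 of human ATG13, cloned between KpnI and XhoI. This C-terminal ATG13 fragment carries the recorded L476/L479D mutation, naming leucines 476 and 479.

The GST tag allows capture on glutathione resin, and the TEV site permits release of the ATG13 peptide. The stated purpose is mammalian expression of this ATG13 mutant, and the associated study concerns the structure and activation of the human ULK1 complex–PI3KC3-C1 autophagy-initiation supercomplex. The record does not state which interaction the mutation is meant to test.
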