Addgene plasmid #210845: pCAG-GST-ATG13 (460-517)-L476/L479D
Purpose: Mammalian expression of ATG13 (460-517) mutant
Depositing lab: James Hurley. Depositing organization: University of California, Berkeley. Publication: Structure and activation of the human autophagy-initiating ULK1C:PI3KC3-C1 supercomplex. Chen M, Nguyen TN, Ren X, Khuu G, Cook ASI, Zhao Y, Yildiz A, Lazarou M, Hurley JH. Nat Struct Mol Biol. 2025 Sep;32(9):1596-1605. doi: 10.1038/s41594-025-01557-x. Epub 2025 May 29. PubMed 40442316.
Backbone
  Vector backbone: pCAG
  Vector type: Mammalian Expression
Growth in bacteria
  Bacterial resistance: Ampicillin, 100 μg/mL
  Growth temperature: 37°C
  Growth strain: DH5alpha
  Copy number: High Copy
Gene/Insert
  Gene/Insert name: ATG13
  Species: H. sapiens (human)
  Mutation: L476/L479D
  Entrez Gene: ATG13 (a.k.a. KIAA0652, PARATARG8)
  Cloning method: Restriction Enzyme; 5′ cloning site KpnI (unknown if destroyed); 3′ cloning site XhoI (unknown if destroyed)
Terms and licenses: Academic/Nonprofit Terms; Industry Terms: Not Available to Industry
Depositor comments: Please visit https://www.biorxiv.org/content/10.1101/2023.06.01.543278v3 for bioRxiv preprint.
How to cite: pCAG-GST-ATG13 (460-517)-L476/L479D was a gift from James Hurley (Addgene plasmid # 210845 ; http://n2t.net/addgene:210845 ; RRID:Addgene_210845)
