>Addgene plasmid #210845 | pCAG-GST-ATG13 (460-517)-L476/L479D | depositor partial sequence | sequence record 411075 | ATG13 (460-517)-L476/L479D (kpnI/XhoI)
CCTATGGATCTGGGAACCTTCTACAGGGAGTTTCAGAATCCCCCTCAGGACAGTAGCGATAGCATTGACA
TCGGTGCCCAGTCCATGGCTGAGGACCTCGATTCTCTGCCTGAAAAACTGGCTGTGCACGAGAAGAACGT
CAGAGAATTCGACGCATTTGTGGAGACCCTGCAGTGA
